Addgene plasmid #80875: pcDNA3-ALK3 K261R
Purpose: mammalian expression of ALK3 K261R
Depositing lab: Aristidis Moustakas. Depositing organization: Uppsala University, Institute of Medical Biochemistry and Microbiology (IMBIM). Publication: The protein kinase LKB1 negatively regulates bone morphogenetic protein receptor signaling. Raja E, Tzavlaki K, Vuilleumier R, Edlund K, Kahata K, Zieba A, Moren A, Watanabe Y, Voytyuk I, Botling J, Soderberg O, Micke P, Pyrowolakis G, Heldin CH, Moustakas A. Oncotarget. 2016 Jan 12;7(2):1120-43. doi: 10.18632/oncotarget.6683. PubMed 26701726.
Backbone
  Vector backbone: pcDNA3
  Vector type: Mammalian Expression
Growth in bacteria
  Bacterial resistance: Ampicillin, 100 μg/mL
  Growth temperature: 37°C
  Growth strain: DH5alpha
  Copy number: High Copy
Gene/Insert
  Gene/Insert name: ALK3 (alt names: BMPR1A; bone morphogenetic protein receptor type 1A)
  Species: H. sapiens (human)
  Mutation: K261R (Kinase inactive)
  Entrez Gene: BMPR1A (a.k.a. 10q23del, ACVRLK3, ALK-3, ALK3, BMPR-1A, CD292, SKR5)
  Promoter: CMV
  Tag / fusion protein: HA (C terminal on backbone)
  Cloning method: Restriction Enzyme; 5′ cloning site EcoRI (not destroyed); 3′ cloning site XhoI (not destroyed)
  Sequencing primers: 5′ CMV-F; 3′ BGH-rev
Terms and licenses: Academic/Nonprofit Terms; Industry Terms: Not Available to Industry
Depositor comments: This plasmid contains a P2A mutation compared to NM_004329.2 and SL insertion after the c-terminal HA tag. The depositor states that these discrepancies do not affect plasmid function.
How to cite: pcDNA3-ALK3 K261R was a gift from Aristidis Moustakas (Addgene plasmid # 80875 ; http://n2t.net/addgene:80875 ; RRID:Addgene_80875)
