[The description below was written by a language model from this plasmid's Addgene catalogue record and pLannotate feature annotations shown in this document.]
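Description:
pcDNA3-ALK3 K261R is a mammalian expression plasmid built on the pcDNA3 backbone that encodes human ALK3, the type I bone morphogenetic protein receptor also called BMPR1A. It carries a K261R substitution that the record describes as rendering the kinase inactive. The coding sequence was inserted between EcoRI and XhoI sites, both retained, and sits downstream of the human cytomegalovirus immediate early enhancer and promoter, with the bovine growth hormone polyadenylation signal terminating the transcript. A C-terminal HA epitope tag supplied by the backbone allows detection or immunoprecipitation of the receptor, although it is not annotated separately in the feature table. T7 and SP6 phage promoters flank the insert, as is standard for pcDNA3. The depositor notes a P2A change relative to the reference transcript and a two-residue SL insertion after the HA tag, and states that neither affects function.

The 7,057 nt plasmid is propagated in E. coli at high copy through a ColE1/pUC-type origin and selected with ampicillin via the β-lactamase gene. An f1 origin is also present. For mammalian cells, an SV40 early promoter drives the neomycin phosphotransferase gene, followed by the SV40 polyadenylation signal, which in principle permits G418 selection of stable transfectants. Short fragment annotations such as an HIV-1 LTR piece, ble, lacI and bom are most likely backbone remnants or chance matches rather than functional elements. BMPR1A normally pairs with type II receptors on BMP ligand binding and activates SMAD transcriptional regulators, so a kinase-inactive version typically serves as a signalling-deficient control alongside the wild-type receptor. The associated publication concerns negative regulation of BMP receptor signalling by the kinase LKB1.
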