Features (pLannotate 1.2.2; 21 found; start..end, strand, type, name):
     36..80      -  misc_feature   bom (fragment): basis of mobility region from pBR322
    235..614     +  enhancer       CMV enhancer: human cytomegalovirus immediate early enhancer
    615..818     +  promoter       CMV promoter: human cytomegalovirus (CMV) immediate early promoter
    814..847     +  LTR            5' LTR (truncated) (fragment): truncated 5' long terminal repeat (LTR) from HIV-1
    863..881     +  promoter       T7 promoter: promoter for bacteriophage T7 RNA polymerase
    947..2542    +  CDS            BMPR1A: BMR1A_HUMAN - Also known as ACVRLK3, ALK3. Experimental evidence at protein level: Swiss-Prot protein existence level 1. On ligand binding, forms a receptor complex consisting of two type II and two type I transmembrane serine/threonine kinases. Type II receptors phosphorylate and activate type I receptors which autophosphorylate, then bind and activate SMAD transcriptional regulators. Receptor for BMP2, BMP4, GDF5 and GDF6. Positively regulates chondrocyte differentiation through GDF5 interaction. Mediates induction of adipogenesis by GDF6. From Homo sapiens (Human).
   2609..2627    -  promoter       SP6 promoter: promoter for bacteriophage SP6 RNA polymerase
   2653..2877    +  polyA_signal   bGH poly(A) signal: bovine growth hormone polyadenylation signal
   2881..2902    +  promoter       SV40 promoter (fragment): SV40 enhancer and early promoter
   2923..3351    +  rep_origin     f1 ori (sequence partly withheld): f1 bacteriophage origin of replication; arrow indicates direction of (+) strand synthesis
   3365..3695    +  promoter       SV40 promoter: SV40 enhancer and early promoter
   3762..4553    +  CDS            neo: KKA2_KLEPN - Also known as kan, nptII. Experimental evidence at protein level: Swiss-Prot protein existence level 1. Resistance to kanamycin, neomycin, paromomycin, ribostamycin, butirosin and gentamicin B. From Klebsiella pneumoniae.
   4577..4735    +  CDS            ble (fragment): BLE_KLEPN - Experimental evidence at protein level: Swiss-Prot protein existence level 1. Binding protein with a strong affinity to the bleomycin family of antibiotics. Binds to CL990; an antimitotic-antibiotic compound. From Klebsiella pneumoniae.
   4730..4851    +  polyA_signal   SV40 poly(A) signal: SV40 polyadenylation signal
   4924..4940    -  protein_bind   lac operator: The lac repressor binds to the lac operator to inhibit transcription in E. coli. This inhibition can be relieved by adding lactose or isopropyl-β-D-thiogalactopyranoside (IPTG). lac repressor encoded by lacI
   4948..4978    -  promoter       lac promoter: promoter for the E. coli lac operon
   4993..5014    -  protein_bind   CAP binding site: CAP binding activates transcription in the presence of cAMP. E. coli catabolite activator protein
   5027..5119    -  CDS            lacI (fragment): lac repressor; lacI; The lac repressor binds to the lac operator to inhibit transcription in E. coli. This inhibition can be relieved by adding lactose or isopropyl-β-D-thiogalactopyranoside (IPTG).
   5302..5890    -  rep_origin     ori: high-copy-number ColE1/pMB1/pBR322/pUC origin of replication
   6061..6921    -  CDS            AmpR: β-lactamase; bla; confers resistance to ampicillin, carbenicillin, and related antibiotics
   6922..7026    -  promoter       AmpR promoter: bla
>Addgene plasmid #80875 | pcDNA3-ALK3 K261R | addgene full sequence | sequence record 157437 | Addgene assembled full plasmid sequence
GACGGATCGGGAGATCTCCCGATCCCCTATGGTCGACTCTCAGTACAATCTGCTCTGATGCCGCATAGTT
AAGCCAGTATCTGCTCCCTGCTTGTGTGTTGGAGGTCGCTGAGTAGTGCGCGAGCAAAATTTAAGCTACA
ACAAGGCAAGGCTTGACCGACAATTGCATGAAGAATCTGCTTAGGGTTAGGCGTTTTGCGCTGCTTCGCG
ATGTACGGGCCAGATATACGCGTTGACATTGATTATTGACTAGTTATTAATAGTAATCAATTACGGGGTC
ATTAGTTCATAGCCCATATATGGAGTTCCGCGTTACATAACTTACGGTAAATGGCCCGCCTGGCTGACCG
CCCAACGACCCCCGCCCATTGACGTCAATAATGACGTATGTTCCCATAGTAACGCCAATAGGGACTTTCC
ATTGACGTCAATGGGTGGACTATTTACGGTAAACTGCCCACTTGGCAGTACATCAAGTGTATCATATGCC
AAGTACGCCCCCTATTGACGTCAATGACGGTAAATGGCCCGCCTGGCATTATGCCCAGTACATGACCTTA
TGGGACTTTCCTACTTGGCAGTACATCTACGTATTAGTCATCGCTATTACCATGGTGATGCGGTTTTGGC
AGTACATCAATGGGCGTGGATAGCGGTTTGACTCACGGGGATTTCCAAGTCTCCACCCCATTGACGTCAA
TGGGAGTTTGTTTTGGCACCAAAATCAACGGGACTTTCCAAAATGTCGTAACAACTCCGCCCCATTGACG
CAAATGGGCGGTAGGCGTGTACGGTGGGAGGTCTATATAAGCAGAGCTCTCTGGCTAACTAGAGAACCCA
CTGCTTACTGGCTTATCGAAATTAATACGACTCACTATAGGGAGACCCAAGCTTGGTACCGAGCTCGGAT
CCACTAGTAACGGCCGCCAGTGTGCTGGAATTCGCCATGGCTCAGCTATACATTTACATCAGATTATTGG
GAGCCTATTTGTTCATCATTTCTCGTGTTCAAGGACAGAATCTGGATAGTATGCTTCATGGCACTGGGAT
GAAATCAGACTCCGACCAGAAAAAGTCAGAAAATGGAGTAACCTTAGCACCAGAGGATACCTTGCCTTTT
TTAAAGTGCTATTGCTCAGGGCACTGTCCAGATGATGCTATTAATAACACATGCATAACTAATGGACATT
GCTTTGCCATCATAGAAGAAGATGACCAGGGAGAAACCACATTAGCTTCAGGGTGTATGAAATATGAAGG
ATCTGATTTTCAGTGCAAAGATTCTCCAAAAGCCCAGCTACGCCGGACAATAGAATGTTGTCGGACCAAT
TTATGTAACCAGTATTTGCAACCCACACTGCCCCCTGTTGTCATAGGTCCGTTTTTTGATGGCAGCATTC
GATGGCTGGTTTTGCTCATTTCTATGGCTGTCTGCATAATTGCTATGATCATCTTCTCCAGCTGCTTTTG
TTACAAACATTATTGCAAGAGCATCTCAAGCAGACGTCGTTACAATCGTGATTTGGAACAGGATGAAGCA
TTTATTCCAGTTGGAGAATCACTAAAAGACCTTATTGACCAGTCACAAAGTTCTGGTAGTGGGTCTGGAC
TACCTTTATTGGTTCAGCGAACTATTGCCAAACAGATTCAGATGGTCCGGCAAGTTGGTAAAGGCCGATA
TGGAGAAGTATGGATGGGCAAATGGCGTGGCGAAAAAGTGGCGGTGAGAGTATTCTTTACCACTGAAGAA
GCCAGCTGGTTTCGAGAAACAGAAATCTACCAAACTGTGCTAATGCGCCATGAAAACATACTTGGTTTCA
TAGCGGCAGACATTAAAGGTACAGGTTCCTGGACTCAGCTCTATTTGATTACTGATTACCATGAAAATGG
ATCTCTCTATGACTTCCTGAAATGTGCTACACTGGACACCAGAGCCCTGCTTAAATTGGCTTATTCAGCT
GCCTGTGGTCTGTGCCACCTGCACACAGAAATTTATGGCACCCAAGGAAAGCCCGCAATTGCTCATCGAG
ACCTAAAGAGCAAAAACATCCTCATCAAGAAAAATGGGAGTTGCTGCATTGCTGACCTGGGCCTTGCTGT
TAAATTCAACAGTGACACAAATGAAGTTGATGTGCCCTTGAATACCAGGGTGGGCACCAAACGCTACATG
GCTCCCGAAGTGCTGGACGAAAGCCTGAACAAAAACCACTTCCAGCCCTACATCATGGCTGACATCTACA
GCTTCGGCCTAATCATTTGGGAGATGGCTCGTCGTTGTATCACAGGAGGGATCGTGGAAGAATACCAATT
GCCATATTACAACATGGTACCGAGTGATCCGTCATACGAAGATATGCGTGAGGTTGTGTGTGTCAAACGT
TTGCGGCCAATTGTGTCTAATCGGTGGAACAGTGATGAATGTCTACGAGCAGTTTTGAAGCTAATGTCAG
AATGCTGGGCCCACAATCCAGCCTCCAGACTCACAGCATTGAGAATTAAGAAGACGCTTGCCAAGATGGT
TGAATCCCAAGATGTAAAAATCCTCGAGGGTTATCCGTATGATGTTCCTGATTATGCTAGCCTCTAGGTC
GACTCTAGAGGGCCCTATTCTATAGTGTCACCTAAATGCTAGAGCTCGCTGATCAGCCTCGACTGTGCCT
TCTAGTTGCCAGCCATCTGTTGTTTGCCCCTCCCCCGTGCCTTCCTTGACCCTGGAAGGTGCCACTCCCA
CTGTCCTTTCCTAATAAAATGAGGAAATTGCATCGCATTGTCTGAGTAGGTGTCATTCTATTCTGGGGGG
TGGGGTGGGGCAGGACAGCAAGGGGGAGGATTGGGAAGACAATAGCAGGCATGCTGGGGATGCGGTGGGC
TCTATGGCTTCTGAGGCGGAAAGAACCAGCTGGGGCTCTAGGGGGTATCCCC
[124 nt withheld, positions 2923-3046]
C
[32 nt withheld, positions 3048-3079]
CA
[57 nt withheld, positions 3082-3138]
A
[49 nt withheld, positions 3140-3188]
CCTTTGACGTTGGAGTCCACGTTCTTT
[37 nt withheld, positions 3216-3252]
ACCCTATCTCGGTCTATTCTTTTGATTTATAAGGGATTTTGGGGATTTCGGCCTATTGGTTAAAAAATGA
GCTGATTTAACAAAAATTTAACGCGAATTAATTCTGTGGAATGTGTGTCAGTTAGGGTGTGGAAAGTCCC
CAGGCTCCCCAGGCAGGCAGAAGTATGCAAAGCATGCATCTCAATTAGTCAGCAACCAGGTGTGGAAAGT
CCCCAGGCTCCCCAGCAGGCAGAAGTATGCAAAGCATGCATCTCAATTAGTCAGCAACCATAGTCCCGCC
CCTAACTCCGCCCATCCCGCCCCTAACTCCGCCCAGTTCCGCCCATTCTCCGCCCCATGGCTGACTAATT
TTTTTTATTTATGCAGAGGCCGAGGCCGCCTCTGCCTCTGAGCTATTCCAGAAGTAGTGAGGAGGCTTTT
TTGGAGGCCTAGGCTTTTGCAAAAAGCTCCCGGGAGCTTGTATATCCATTTTCGGATCTGATCAAGAGAC
AGGATGAGGATCGTTTCGCATGATTGAACAAGATGGATTGCACGCAGGTTCTCCGGCCGCTTGGGTGGAG
AGGCTATTCGGCTATGACTGGGCACAACAGACAATCGGCTGCTCTGATGCCGCCGTGTTCCGGCTGTCAG
CGCAGGGGCGCCCGGTTCTTTTTGTCAAGACCGACCTGTCCGGTGCCCTGAATGAACTGCAGGACGAGGC
AGCGCGGCTATCGTGGCTGGCCACGACGGGCGTTCCTTGCGCAGCTGTGCTCGACGTTGTCACTGAAGCG
GGAAGGGACTGGCTGCTATTGGGCGAAGTGCCGGGGCAGGATCTCCTGTCATCTCACCTTGCTCCTGCCG
AGAAAGTATCCATCATGGCTGATGCAATGCGGCGGCTGCATACGCTTGATCCGGCTACCTGCCCATTCGA
CCACCAAGCGAAACATCGCATCGAGCGAGCACGTACTCGGATGGAAGCCGGTCTTGTCGATCAGGATGAT
CTGGACGAAGAGCATCAGGGGCTCGCGCCAGCCGAACTGTTCGCCAGGCTCAAGGCGCGCATGCCCGACG
GCGAGGATCTCGTCGTGACCCATGGCGATGCCTGCTTGCCGAATATCATGGTGGAAAATGGCCGCTTTTC
TGGATTCATCGACTGTGGCCGGCTGGGTGTGGCGGACCGCTATCAGGACATAGCGTTGGCTACCCGTGAT
ATTGCTGAAGAGCTTGGCGGCGAATGGGCTGACCGCTTCCTCGTGCTTTACGGTATCGCCGCTCCCGATT
CGCAGCGCATCGCCTTCTATCGCCTTCTTGACGAGTTCTTCTGAGCGGGACTCTGGGGTTCGAAATGACC
GACCAAGCGACGCCCAACCTGCCATCACGAGATTTCGATTCCACCGCCGCCTTCTATGAAAGGTTGGGCT
TCGGAATCGTTTTCCGGGACGCCGGCTGGATGATCCTCCAGCGCGGGGATCTCATGCTGGAGTTCTTCGC
CCACCCCAACTTGTTTATTGCAGCTTATAATGGTTACAAATAAAGCAATAGCATCACAAATTTCACAAAT
AAAGCATTTTTTTCACTGCATTCTAGTTGTGGTTTGTCCAAACTCATCAATGTATCTTATCATGTCTGTA
TACCGTCGACCTCTAGCTAGAGCTTGGCGTAATCATGGTCATAGCTGTTTCCTGTGTGAAATTGTTATCC
GCTCACAATTCCACACAACATACGAGCCGGAAGCATAAAGTGTAAAGCCTGGGGTGCCTAATGAGTGAGC
TAACTCACATTAATTGCGTTGCGCTCACTGCCCGCTTTCCAGTCGGGAAACCTGTCGTGCCAGCTGCATT
AATGAATCGGCCAACGCGCGGGGAGAGGCGGTTTGCGTATTGGGCGCTCTTCCGCTTCCTCGCTCACTGA
CTCGCTGCGCTCGGTCGTTCGGCTGCGGCGAGCGGTATCAGCTCACTCAAAGGCGGTAATACGGTTATCC
ACAGAATCAGGGGATAACGCAGGAAAGAACATGTGAGCAAAAGGCCAGCAAAAGGCCAGGAACCGTAAAA
AGGCCGCGTTGCTGGCGTTTTTCCATAGGCTCCGCCCCCCTGACGAGCATCACAAAAATCGACGCTCAAG
TCAGAGGTGGCGAAACCCGACAGGACTATAAAGATACCAGGCGTTTCCCCCTGGAAGCTCCCTCGTGCGC
TCTCCTGTTCCGACCCTGCCGCTTACCGGATACCTGTCCGCCTTTCTCCCTTCGGGAAGCGTGGCGCTTT
CTCAATGCTCACGCTGTAGGTATCTCAGTTCGGTGTAGGTCGTTCGCTCCAAGCTGGGCTGTGTGCACGA
ACCCCCCGTTCAGCCCGACCGCTGCGCCTTATCCGGTAACTATCGTCTTGAGTCCAACCCGGTAAGACAC
GACTTATCGCCACTGGCAGCAGCCACTGGTAACAGGATTAGCAGAGCGAGGTATGTAGGCGGTGCTACAG
AGTTCTTGAAGTGGTGGCCTAACTACGGCTACACTAGAAGGACAGTATTTGGTATCTGCGCTCTGCTGAA
GCCAGTTACCTTCGGAAAAAGAGTTGGTAGCTCTTGATCCGGCAAACAAACCACCGCTGGTAGCGGTGGT
TTTTTTGTTTGCAAGCAGCAGATTACGCGCAGAAAAAAAGGATCTCAAGAAGATCCTTTGATCTTTTCTA
CGGGGTCTGACGCTCAGTGGAACGAAAACTCACGTTAAGGGATTTTGGTCATGAGATTATCAAAAAGGAT
CTTCACCTAGATCCTTTTAAATTAAAAATGAAGTTTTAAATCAATCTAAAGTATATATGAGTAAACTTGG
TCTGACAGTTACCAATGCTTAATCAGTGAGGCACCTATCTCAGCGATCTGTCTATTTCGTTCATCCATAG
TTGCCTGACTCCCCGTCGTGTAGATAACTACGATACGGGAGGGCTTACCATCTGGCCCCAGTGCTGCAAT
GATACCGCGAGACCCACGCTCACCGGCTCCAGATTTATCAGCAATAAACCAGCCAGCCGGAAGGGCCGAG
CGCAGAAGTGGTCCTGCAACTTTATCCGCCTCCATCCAGTCTATTAATTGTTGCCGGGAAGCTAGAGTAA
GTAGTTCGCCAGTTAATAGTTTGCGCAACGTTGTTGCCATTGCTACAGGCATCGTGGTGTCACGCTCGTC
GTTTGGTATGGCTTCATTCAGCTCCGGTTCCCAACGATCAAGGCGAGTTACATGATCCCCCATGTTGTGC
AAAAAAGCGGTTAGCTCCTTCGGTCCTCCGATCGTTGTCAGAAGTAAGTTGGCCGCAGTGTTATCACTCA
TGGTTATGGCAGCACTGCATAATTCTCTTACTGTCATGCCATCCGTAAGATGCTTTTCTGTGACTGGTGA
GTACTCAACCAAGTCATTCTGAGAATAGTGTATGCGGCGACCGAGTTGCTCTTGCCCGGCGTCAATACGG
GATAATACCGCGCCACATAGCAGAACTTTAAAAGTGCTCATCATTGGAAAACGTTCTTCGGGGCGAAAAC
TCTCAAGGATCTTACCGCTGTTGAGATCCAGTTCGATGTAACCCACTCGTGCACCCAACTGATCTTCAGC
ATCTTTTACTTTCACCAGCGTTTCTGGGTGAGCAAAAACAGGAAGGCAAAATGCCGCAAAAAAGGGAATA
AGGGCGACACGGAAATGTTGAATACTCATACTCTTCCTTTTTCAATATTATTGAAGCATTTATCAGGGTT
ATTGTCTCATGAGCGGATACATATTTGAATGTATTTAGAAAAATAAACAAATAGGGGTTCCGCGCACATT
TCCCCGAAAAGTGCCACCTGACGTC
