>Addgene plasmid #80875 | pcDNA3-ALK3 K261R | addgene partial sequence | sequence record 157435 | CMV-F 5'-CGCAAATGGGCGGTAGGCGTG-3'
CTATATAAGCAGAGCTCTCTGGCTAACTAGAGAACCCACTGCTTACTGGCTTATCGAAATTAATACGACT
CACTATAGGGAGACCCAAGCTTGGTACCGAGCTCGGATCCACTAGTAACGGCCGCCAGTGTGCTGGAATT
CGCCATGGCTCAGCTATACATTTACATCAGATTATTGGGAGCCTATTTGTTCATCATTTCTCGTGTTCAA
GGACAGAATCTGGATAGTATGCTTCATGGCACTGGGATGAAATCAGACTCCGACCAGAAAAAGTCAGAAA
ATGGAGTAACCTTAGCACCAGAGGATACCTTGCCTTTTTTAAAGTGCTATTGCTCAGGGCACTGTCCAGA
TGATGCTATTAATAACACATGCATAACTAATGGACATTGCTTTGCCATCATAGAAGAAGATGACCAGGGA
GAAACCACATTAGCTTCAGGGTGTATGAAATATGAAGGATCTGATTTTCAGTGCAAAGATTCTCCAAAAG
CCCAGCTACGCCGGACAATAGAATGTTGTCGGACCAATTTATGTAACCAGTATTTGCAACCCACACTGCC
CCCTGTTGTCATAGGTCCGTTTTTTGATGGCAGCATTCGATGGCTGGTTTTGCTCATTTCTATGGCTGTC
TGCATAATTGCTATGATCATCTTCTCCAGCTGCTTTTGTTACAAACATTATTGCAAGAGCATCTCAAGCA
GACGTCGTTACAATCGTGATTTGGAACAGGATGAAGCATTTATTCCAGTTGGAGAATCACTAAAAGACCT
TATTGACCAGTCACAAAGTTCTGGTAGTGGGTCTGGACTACCTTTATTGGTTCAGCGAACTATTGCCAAA
CAGATTCAGATGGTCCGGCAAGTTGGTAAAGGCCGATATGGAGAAGTATGGATGGGCAAATGGCGTGGCG
AAAAAGTGGCGGTGAGAGTATTCTTTACCACTGAAGAAGCCAGCTGGTTTCGAGAAACAGA
