>Addgene plasmid #80875 | pcDNA3-ALK3 K261R | addgene partial sequence | sequence record 157436 | BGH-rev 5'-TAGAAGGCACAGTCGAGG-3'
TTTAGGTGACACTATAGAATAGGGCCCTCTAGAGTCGACCTAGAGGCTAGCATAATCAGGAACATCATAC
GGATAACCCTCGAGGATTTTTACATCTTGGGATTCAACCATCTTGGCAAGCGTCTTCTTAATTCTCAATG
CTGTGAGTCTGGAGGCTGGATTGTGGGCCCAGCATTCTGACATTAGCTTCAAAACTGCTCGTAGACATTC
ATCACTGTTCCACCGATTAGACACAATTGGCCGCAAACGTTTGACACACACAACCTCACGCATATCTTCG
TATGACGGATCACTCGGTACCATGTTGTAATATGGCAATTGGTATTCTTCCACGATCCCTCCTGTGATAC
AACGACGAGCCATCTCCCAAATGATTAGGCCGAAGCTGTAGATGTCAGCCATGATGTAGGGCTGGAAGTG
GTTTTTGTTCAGGCTTTCGTCCAGCACTTCGGGAGCCATGTAGCGTTTGGTGCCCACCCTGGTATTCAAG
GGCACATCAACTTCATTTGTGTCACTGTTGAATTTAACAGCAAGGCCCAGGTCAGCAATGCAGCAACTCC
CATTTTTCTTGATGAGGATGTTTTTGCTCTTTAGGTCTCGATGAGCAATTGCGGGCTTTCCTTGGGTGCC
ATAAATTTCTGTGTGCAGGTGGCACAGACCACAGGCAGCTGAATAAGCCAATTTAAGCAGGGCTCTGGTG
TCCAGTGTAGCACATTTCAGGAAGTCATAGAGAGATCCATTTTCATGGTAATCAGTAATCAAATAGAGCT
GAGTCCAGGAACCTGTACCTTTAATGTCTGCCGCTATGAAACCAAGTATGTTTTCATGGCGCATTAGCAC
AGTTTGGTAGATTTCTGTTTCTCGAAACCAGCTGGCTTCTTCAGTGGTAAAGAATACTCTCACCGCCACT
T
